Addgene plasmid #59655: pGEM-T Dmel Or45a
Purpose: Probe for Drosophila melanogaster Or45a expression
Depositing lab: Richard Axel & Leslie Vosshall. Depositing organization: Columbia University. Publication: A spatial map of olfactory receptor expression in the Drosophila antenna. Vosshall LB, Amrein H, Morozov PS, Rzhetsky A, Axel R. Cell. 1999 Mar 5;96(5):725-36. 10.1016/S0092-8674(00)80582-6 PubMed 10089887.
Backbone
  Vector backbone: pGEM-T
  Backbone manufacturer: Promega
  Backbone size w/o insert (bp): 3000
  Vector type: Bacterial Expression
Growth in bacteria
  Bacterial resistance: Ampicillin, 100 μg/mL
  Growth temperature: 37°C
  Growth strain: DH5alpha
  Copy number: High Copy
Gene/Insert
  Gene/Insert name: Or45a
  Species: D. melanogaster (fly)
  Insert size (bp): 1100
  Entrez Gene: Or45a (a.k.a. Dmel_CG1978, 45C.1, 45a, CG1978, DOR58, Dmel\CG1978)
  Cloning method: Unknown
  Sequencing primers: 5′ M13-F20; 3′ M13-Rev
Terms and licenses: Academic/Nonprofit Terms; Industry Terms: Not Available to Industry
Depositor comments: source: Genomic DNA
How to cite: pGEM-T Dmel Or45a was a gift from Richard Axel & Leslie Vosshall (Addgene plasmid # 59655 ; http://n2t.net/addgene:59655 ; RRID:Addgene_59655)
