[The description below was written by a language model from this plasmid's Addgene catalogue record.]
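Description:
pGEM-T Dmel Or45a is a small bacterial cloning plasmid built on the commercial pGEM-T backbone (about 3 kb), a high-copy vector designed for direct cloning of PCR products. It is propagated in standard E. coli cloning strains under ampicillin selection. Although it is catalogued as a bacterial expression vector, its stated purpose is to serve as a template for a probe rather than to produce protein.

The insert is a fragment of roughly 1.1 kb from the Drosophila melanogaster odorant receptor gene Or45a (CG1978), which the depositor notes was derived from genomic DNA rather than cDNA, so it may include intronic sequence. The cloning method is recorded as unknown, and neither the orientation of the insert nor the exact region of the gene covered is stated. No feature table is provided, so individual elements cannot be confirmed from the record. pGEM-T vectors generally place the cloning site between opposing T7 and SP6 phage RNA polymerase promoters, within a lacZ alpha region flanked by M13 primer sites. This is consistent with the M13 forward and reverse sequencing primers listed. Such an arrangement allows in vitro transcription of labelled sense or antisense RNA from the linearised plasmid.

The construct is intended for generating probes that detect Or45a transcripts, typically by RNA in situ hybridisation. It belongs to work mapping the spatial expression patterns of olfactory receptor genes in fly chemosensory tissue.
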