>Addgene plasmid #59655 | pGEM-T Dmel Or45a | addgene partial sequence | sequence record 97042 | M13pUC-Fwd 5'-CCCAGTCACGACGTTGTAAAACG-3'
TGTAATACGACTCACTATAGGGCGAATTGGGCCCGACGTCGCATGCTCCCGGCCGCCATGGCCGCGGGAT
TATGGACGCCAGCTACTTTGCCGTCCAGAGAAGAGCTCTGGAAATAGTTGGATTCGATCCCAGTACTCCG
CAACTAAGTCTGAAACATCCCATCTGGGCCGGGATTCTCATCCTGTCCTTGATCTCTCACAACTGGCCCA
TGGTAGTCTATGCCCTGCAGGATCTCTCCGACCTGACCCGTCTGACGGACAACTTTGCGGTGTTTATGCA
AGGATCTCAAAGCACCTTCAAGTTCCTGGTCATGATGGCGAAGCGAAGGCGCATTGGATCATTGATTCAC
CGTTTGCATAAGCTAAACCAGGCGGCCAGTGCCACGCCCAATCACCTGGAGAGGATCGAGAGGGAAAACC
AACTGGATAGGTATGTTGCCAGGTCCTTTAGAAATGCCGCCTACGGAGTGATTTGTGCCTCGGCCATAGC
GCCCATGTTGCTTGGCCTGTGGGGATATGTGGAGACGGGTGTATTTACCCCGACCACACCCATGGAGTTC
AACTTCTGGCTGGACGAGCGAAAGCCTCACTTTTATTGGCCCATCTACGTTTGGGGCGTACTGGGCGTGG
CAGCTGCCGCCTGGTTGGCCATTGCAACGGACACCCTGTTCTCCTGGCTGACTCACAATGTGGTGATTCA
GTTCCAACTACTGGAGCTGGTTCTCGAAGAGAAGGATCTGGATGGCGGAGACTCTCGCCTGACCGTGTTT
GTTAGTCGTCATCGTATAGCTCTGGATTTGGCCAAGGAACTAAGTTCGATTTTCGGGGAGATCGTCTTTG
TGAAATACATGCTCAGTTACCTGCAACTCTGCATGTTGGCCTTTCGCTTCAGCCGCAGTGGCTGGAGTGC
CCAGGTGCCATTTAGAGCCACCTTCCTAGTGGCCATCATCATCCAACTGAGTTCGTATTGCTATGGAGGC
GAGTATATCAAGCAGCAAAGTTTGGCCATCGCACAGGCCGTTTATGGTCAA
