>Addgene plasmid #59655 | pGEM-T Dmel Or45a | addgene partial sequence | sequence record 97044 | M13pUC-Rev 5'-AGCGGATAACAATTTCACACAGG-3'
TGACCATGATTACGCCAAGCTATTTAGGTGACACTATAGAATACTCAAGCTATGCATCCAACGCGTTGGG
AGCTCTCCCATATGGTCGACCTGCAGGCGGCCGCACTAGTGATTACGCTCGAAAGTCCTAAGCATGGCCA
GAAATGAGCCCGCCGTTCTGATGACCTGCAAGATATAATATCTTAAGTATGCCTTAATAATCCATTACTA
AGAACCCACCCAAAGCAGCAGTGGCAAGTCCACATCGAACATGAATCCAAAAATCTTAGCCGGTCGCTGC
GCCCTCATGATCACCATTTGCCAGAGTCTTCTTTTCTTTGGCGTCATTTCTGGCCAATTGATTTGACCAT
AAACGGCCTGTGCGATGGCCAAACTTTGCTGCTTGATATACTCGCCTCCATAGCAATACGAACTCAGTTG
GATGATGATGGCCACTAGGAAGGTGGCTCTAAATGGCACCTGGGCACTCCAGCCACTGCGGCTGAAGCGA
AAGGCCAACATGCAGAGTTGCAGGTAACTGAGCATGTATTTCACAAAGACGATCTCCCCGAAAATCGAAC
TTAGTTCCTTGGCCAAATCCAGAGCTATACGATGACGACTAACAAACACGGTCAGGCGAGAGTCTCCGCC
ATCCAGATCCTTCTCTTCGAGAACCAGCTCCAGTAGTTGGAACTGAATCACCACATTGTGAGTCAGCCAG
GAGAACAGGGTGTCCGTTGCAATGGCCAACCAGGCGGCAGCTGCCACGCCCAGTACGCCCCAAACGTAGA
TGGGCCAATAAAAGTGAGGCTTTCGCTCGTCCAGCCAGAAGTTGAACTCCATGGGTGTGGTCGGGGTAAA
TACACCCGTCTCCACATATCCCCACAGGCCAAGCAACATGGGCGCTATGGCCGAGGCACAAATCACTCCG
TAGGCGGCATTTCTAAAGGACCTGGCAACATACCTATCCAGTTGGTTTTCCCTCTCGA
